Addgene plasmid #15374: myc-Med22 pBacPAK8
Depositing lab: Joan Conaway & Ronald Conaway. Depositing organization: Stowers Institute for Medical Research. Publication: Identification of mammalian Mediator subunits with similarities to yeast Mediator subunits Srb5, Srb6, Med11, and Rox3. Sato S, Tomomori-Sato C, Banks CA, Sorokina I, Parmely TJ, Kong SE, Jin J, Cai Y, Lane WS, Brower CS, Conaway RC, Conaway JW. J Biol Chem. 2003 Apr 25. 278(17):15123-7. 10.1074/jbc.C300054200 PubMed 12584197.
Backbone
  Vector backbone: pBacPAK8
  Backbone manufacturer: Clontech
  Backbone size w/o insert (bp): 5538
  Vector type: Baculovirus construction
Growth in bacteria
  Bacterial resistance: Ampicillin, 100 μg/mL
  Growth temperature: 37°C
  Growth strain: DH5alpha
  Copy number: Unknown
Gene/Insert
  Gene/Insert name: Med22 (alt name: SURF5)
  Species: H. sapiens (human)
  Insert size (bp): 420
  Entrez Gene: MED22 (a.k.a. RP11-244N20.9, MED24, SURF5, surf-5)
  Tag / fusion protein: myc (N terminal on backbone)
  Cloning method: Restriction Enzyme; 5′ cloning site Xho1 (not destroyed); 3′ cloning site BamH1 (not destroyed)
  Sequencing primers: 5′ Bac1; 3′ Bac2
Terms and licenses: Academic/Nonprofit Terms; Industry Terms: Not Available to Industry
How to cite: myc-Med22 pBacPAK8 was a gift from Joan Conaway & Ronald Conaway (Addgene plasmid # 15374 ; http://n2t.net/addgene:15374 ; RRID:Addgene_15374)
