[The description below was written by a language model from this plasmid's Addgene catalogue record.]
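Description:
myc-Med22 pBacPAK8 is a baculovirus transfer plasmid built on the commercial pBacPAK8 backbone (about 5.5 kb without insert) and intended for constructing recombinant baculovirus for protein expression in insect cells. It is propagated in E. coli under ampicillin selection; the copy number is listed as unknown, and no feature table is provided, so the origin of replication and other backbone elements are not itemised. Transfer vectors of this type generally place the cloned gene between baculoviral flanking sequences so that recombination with viral DNA in insect cells moves the expression cassette into the viral genome. In the pBacPAK series expression is normally driven by the strong, very late polyhedrin promoter, although the record itself does not name the promoter.

The payload is a roughly 420 bp human MED22 coding insert (also known as SURF5), which encodes a subunit of the Mediator transcriptional coactivator complex. It was cloned by restriction digestion between XhoI (5′) and BamHI (3′) sites, both of which remain intact. The protein carries an N-terminal myc epitope tag, described as lying on the backbone side of the junction, which permits detection and immunoprecipitation with anti-myc antibodies.

The associated publication concerns the identification of mammalian Mediator subunits related to yeast Mediator components. This suggests the construct serves to produce tagged Med22 in baculovirus-infected insect cells, for example to test its interactions with other Mediator subunits, though the record does not describe the specific experiments.
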