>Addgene plasmid #15374 | myc-Med22 pBacPAK8 | addgene partial sequence | sequence record 21865 | 15374 with polyhedrin-F
GTTTTGTATAAAAAACCTATAAATACGGATTCTATGGAACAGAAGTTGATTTCCGAAGAAGACCTCGAGA
CCATGGCCCAGCAGAGAGCCCTGCCCCAGAGCAAGGAGACGCTGCTGCAGTCCTACAACAAGCGGCTGAA
GGACGACATTAAGTCCATCATGGACAACTTCACCGAGATCATCAAGACCGCCAAGATTGAGGACGAGACG
CAGGTGTCACGGGCCACTCAGGGTGAACAGGACAATTACGAGATGCATGTGCGAGCCGCCAACATCGTCC
GAGCCGGCGAGTCCCTGATGAAGCTGGTGTCCGACCTCAAGCAGTTCCTGATCCTCAATGACTTCCCCTC
CGTGAACGAGGCCATTGACCAGCGCAACCAGCAGCTGCGCACACTGCAGGAGGAGTGCGACCGGAAGCTC
ATCACGCTGCGAGACGAGATCTCCATTGACCTCTACGAGCTGGAGGAGGAGTATTACTCGTCCAGCTCAA
GCCTTTGCGAAGCTAATGACCTGCCTCTGTGCGAAGCTTACGGGAGGCTGGACCTCGACACAGATCCTGC
TGATGGCCTCTCGGCCCCTCTGCTGGCGTCCCCGGAGCCCAGTGCTGGCCCCCTACAAGTGGCAGCCCCT
GCCCACTCCCATGCTGGTGGCCCTGGCCCCACTGAGGATCCTCTAGAAGATCTGGTACCGAGCTCGAATT
CCCGGGCGGC
